Addgene plasmid #207388: PET-B-HypaR-SpCas9-NLS-6xHis
Purpose: Expression of increased-fidelity (i.e. high-fidelity) SpCas9 variant in bacterial cells
Depositing lab: Ervin Welker. Depositing organization: HUN-REN Research Centre for Natural Sciences. Publication: A cleavage rule for selection of increased-fidelity SpCas9 variants with high efficiency and no detectable off-targets. Kulcsar PI, Talas A, Ligeti Z, Toth E, Rakvacs Z, Bartos Z, Krausz SL, Welker A, Vegi VL, Huszar K, Welker E. Nat Commun. 2023 Sep 16;14(1):5746. doi: 10.1038/s41467-023-41393-5. PubMed 37717069.
Backbone
  Vector backbone: pET
  Vector type: Bacterial Expression, CRISPR
Growth in bacteria
  Bacterial resistance: Ampicillin, 100 μg/mL
  Growth temperature: 37°C
  Growth strain: DH5alpha
  Copy number: High Copy
Gene/Insert
  Gene/Insert name: B-HypaR-SpCas9
  Species: S. pyogenes
  Insert size (bp): 4158
  Mutation: R661A, N692A, M694A, Q695A, H698A, amino acids 1005-1013 replaced with two glycine
  Promoter: T7
  Tag / fusion protein: 6xHis (C terminal on insert)
  Cloning method: Gibson Cloning
Terms and licenses: Academic/Nonprofit Terms; Industry Terms: Not Available to Industry
Depositor comments: Please visit https://doi.org/10.1101/2022.08.16.504097 for bioRxiv preprint
How to cite: PET-B-HypaR-SpCas9-NLS-6xHis was a gift from Ervin Welker (Addgene plasmid # 207388 ; http://n2t.net/addgene:207388 ; RRID:Addgene_207388)
