[The description below was written by a language model from this plasmid's Addgene catalogue record and pLannotate feature annotations shown in this document.]
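Description:
PET-B-HypaR-SpCas9-NLS-6xHis is a pET-family bacterial expression plasmid of about 9.2 kb for producing an increased-fidelity Streptococcus pyogenes Cas9 variant in E. coli. It replicates from a ColE1/pBR322-type origin and is selected with ampicillin through the β-lactamase gene. The backbone also carries the pBR322 bom region and the rop gene, an f1 phage origin, and remnants of the tetracycline resistance gene that are only fragments and presumably non-functional. The catalogue lists the plasmid as high copy, although rop is normally associated with reduced copy number.

Expression is driven by a T7 promoter followed immediately by a lac operator and the strong T7 gene 10 ribosome binding site, with a T7 terminator downstream. A plasmid-borne lacI gene supplies the repressor. Transcription therefore requires a host that provides T7 RNA polymerase and is held off until induction with IPTG or lactose.

The roughly 4.2 kb insert, B-HypaR-SpCas9, carries the substitutions R661A, N692A, M694A, Q695A and H698A, plus replacement of residues 1005–1013 with two glycines. That replacement probably explains the small break the automated annotation shows within the C-terminal Cas9 segment. The coding sequence is fused at its C terminus to a bipartite nucleoplasmin nuclear localization signal and a 6xHis tag. A short feature just before the terminator is labelled as a SET1 fragment; its position and 18-nt length match the His tag, so the label is likely a misannotation.

The His tag permits metal-affinity purification of the recombinant nuclease, and the NLS would support nuclear import if the protein is delivered into eukaryotic cells. The record states only bacterial expression of the high-fidelity variant as its purpose.
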