Features (pLannotate 1.2.2; 21 found; start..end, strand, type, name):
      1..19      +  promoter       T7 promoter: promoter for bacteriophage T7 RNA polymerase
     20..44      +  protein_bind   lac operator: The lac repressor binds to the lac operator to inhibit transcription in E. coli. This inhibition can be relieved by adding lactose or isopropyl-β-D-thiogalactopyranoside (IPTG). lac repressor encoded by lacI
     59..81      +  RBS            RBS: efficient ribosome binding site from bacteriophage T7 gene 10 (Olins and Rangwala, 1989)
     88..1806    +  CDS            Cas9(N): N-terminal portion of Streptococcus pyogenes Cas9 (Zetsche et al., 2015)
   1693..3100    +  CDS            Cas9(C) (fragment): C-terminal portion of Streptococcus pyogenes Cas9 (Zetsche et al., 2015)
   3105..4170    +  CDS            Cas9(C) (fragment): C-terminal portion of Streptococcus pyogenes Cas9 (Zetsche et al., 2015)
   4171..4218    +  CDS            nucleoplasmin NLS: bipartite nuclear localization signal from nucleoplasmin
   4256..4273    +  CDS            SET1 (fragment): solubility-enhancement tag derived from T7 phage gene 10B
   4281..4328    +  terminator     T7 terminator: transcription terminator for bacteriophage T7 RNA polymerase
   4365..4820    +  rep_origin     f1 ori (sequence partly withheld): f1 bacteriophage origin of replication; arrow indicates direction of (+) strand synthesis
   4935..5795    -  CDS            AmpR: β-lactamase; bla; confers resistance to ampicillin, carbenicillin, and related antibiotics
   5796..5888    -  promoter       AmpR promoter: bla
   5969..6557    +  rep_origin     ori: high-copy-number ColE1/pMB1/pBR322/pUC origin of replication
   6743..6882    -  misc_feature   bom: basis of mobility region from pBR322
   6984..7175    -  CDS            rop: Rop protein, which maintains plasmids at low copy number; rop
   7192..7572    +  CDS            YPB1_ECOLX: Protein predicted: Swiss-Prot protein existence level 4. From Escherichia coli.
   7634..7698    -  CDS            TcR (fragment): tetracycline efflux protein; tet; confers resistance to tetracycline
   7713..7734    -  protein_bind   CAP binding site: CAP binding activates transcription in the presence of cAMP. E. coli catabolite activator protein
   7747..8829    -  CDS            lacI: lac repressor; lacI; The lac repressor binds to the lac operator to inhibit transcription in E. coli. This inhibition can be relieved by adding lactose or isopropyl-β-D-thiogalactopyranoside (IPTG).
   8830..8907    -  promoter       lacI promoter: lacI
   8915..9194    -  CDS            TcR (fragment): tetracycline efflux protein; tet; confers resistance to tetracycline
>Addgene plasmid #207388 | PET-B-HypaR-SpCas9-NLS-6xHis | addgene full sequence | sequence record 410182 | Addgene NGS Result
TAATACGACTCACTATAGGGGAATTGTGAGCGGATAACAATTCCCCTCTAGAAATAATTTTGTTTAACTT
TAAGAAGGAGATATACCATGGACAAGAAGTACAGCATCGGCCTGGACATCGGCACCAACTCTGTGGGCTG
GGCCGTGATCACCGACGAGTACAAGGTGCCCAGCAAGAAATTCAAGGTGCTGGGCAACACCGACCGGCAC
AGCATCAAGAAGAACCTGATCGGAGCCCTGCTGTTCGACAGCGGCGAAACAGCCGAGGCCACCCGGCTGA
AGAGAACCGCCAGAAGAAGATACACCAGACGGAAGAACCGGATCTGCTATCTGCAAGAGATCTTCAGCAA
CGAGATGGCCAAGGTGGACGACAGCTTCTTCCACAGACTGGAAGAGTCCTTCCTGGTGGAAGAGGATAAG
AAGCACGAGCGGCACCCCATCTTCGGCAACATCGTGGACGAGGTGGCCTACCACGAGAAGTACCCCACCA
TCTACCACCTGAGAAAGAAACTGGTGGACAGCACCGACAAGGCCGACCTGCGGCTGATCTATCTGGCCCT
GGCCCACATGATCAAGTTCCGGGGCCACTTCCTGATCGAGGGCGACCTGAACCCCGACAACAGCGACGTG
GACAAGCTGTTCATCCAGCTGGTGCAGACCTACAACCAGCTGTTCGAGGAAAACCCCATCAACGCCAGCG
GCGTGGACGCCAAGGCCATCCTGTCTGCCAGACTGAGCAAGAGCAGACGGCTGGAAAATCTGATCGCCCA
GCTGCCCGGCGAGAAGAAGAATGGCCTGTTCGGAAACCTGATTGCCCTGAGCCTGGGCCTGACCCCCAAC
TTCAAGAGCAACTTCGACCTGGCCGAGGATGCCAAACTGCAGCTGAGCAAGGACACCTACGACGACGACC
TGGACAACCTGCTGGCCCAGATCGGCGACCAGTACGCCGACCTGTTTCTGGCCGCCAAGAACCTGTCCGA
CGCCATCCTGCTGAGCGACATCCTGAGAGTGAACACCGAGATCACCAAGGCCCCCCTGAGCGCCTCTATG
ATCAAGAGATACGACGAGCACCACCAGGACCTGACCCTGCTGAAAGCTCTCGTGCGGCAGCAGCTGCCTG
AGAAGTACAAAGAGATTTTCTTCGACCAGAGCAAGAACGGCTACGCCGGCTACATTGACGGCGGAGCCAG
CCAGGAAGAGTTCTACAAGTTCATCAAGCCCATCCTGGAAAAGATGGACGGCACCGAGGAACTGCTCGTG
AAGCTGAACAGAGAGGACCTGCTGCGGAAGCAGCGGACCTTCGACAACGGCAGCATCCCCCACCAGATCC
ACCTGGGAGAGCTGCACGCCATTCTGCGGCGGCAGGAAGATTTTTACCCATTCCTGAAGGACAACCGGGA
AAAGATCGAGAAGATCCTGACCTTCCGCATCCCCTACTACGTGGGCCCTCTGGCCAGGGGAAACAGCAGA
TTCGCCTGGATGACCAGAAAGAGCGAGGAAACCATCACCCCCTGGAACTTCGAGGAAGTGGTGGACAAGG
GCGCTTCCGCCCAGAGCTTCATCGAGCGGATGACCAACTTCGATAAGAACCTGCCCAACGAGAAGGTGCT
GCCCAAGCACAGCCTGCTGTACGAGTACTTCACCGTGTATAACGAGCTGACCAAAGTGAAATACGTGACC
GAGGGAATGAGAAAGCCCGCCTTCCTGAGCGGCGAGCAGAAAAAGGCCATCGTGGACCTGCTGTTCAAGA
CCAACCGGAAAGTGACCGTGAAGCAGCTGAAAGAGGACTACTTCAAGAAAATCGAGTGCTTCGACTCCGT
GGAAATCTCCGGCGTGGAAGATCGGTTCAACGCCTCCCTGGGCACATACCACGATCTGCTGAAAATTATC
AAGGACAAGGACTTCCTGGACAATGAGGAAAACGAGGACATTCTGGAAGATATCGTGCTGACCCTGACAC
TGTTTGAGGACAGAGAGATGATCGAGGAACGGCTGAAAACCTATGCCCACCTGTTCGACGACAAAGTGAT
GAAGCAGCTGAAGCGGCGGAGATACACCGGCTGGGGCGCGCTGAGCCGGAAGCTGATCAACGGCATCCGC
GACAAGCAGTCCGGCAAGACAATCCTGGATTTCCTGAAGTCCGACGGCTTCGCCAACAGAGCCTTTGCAG
CCCTGATCGCTGACGACAGCCTGACCTTTAAAGAGGACATCCAGAAAGCCCAGGTGTCCGGCCAGGGCGA
TAGCCTGCACGAGCACATTGCCAATCTGGCCGGCAGCCCCGCCATTAAGAAGGGCATCCTGCAGACAGTG
AAGGTGGTGGACGAGCTCGTGAAAGTGATGGGCCGGCACAAGCCCGAGAACATCGTGATCGAAATGGCCA
GAGAGAACCAGACCACCCAGAAGGGACAGAAGAACAGCCGCGAGAGAATGAAGCGGATCGAAGAGGGCAT
CAAAGAGCTGGGCAGCCAGATCCTGAAAGAACACCCCGTGGAAAACACCCAGCTGCAGAACGAGAAGCTG
TACCTGTACTACCTGCAGAATGGGCGGGATATGTACGTGGACCAGGAACTGGACATCAACCGGCTGTCCG
ACTACGATGTGGACCATATCGTGCCTCAGAGCTTTCTGAAGGACGACTCCATCGACAACAAGGTGCTGAC
CAGAAGCGACAAGAACCGGGGCAAGAGCGACAACGTGCCCTCCGAAGAGGTCGTGAAGAAGATGAAGAAC
TACTGGCGGCAGCTGCTGAACGCCAAGCTGATTACCCAGAGAAAGTTCGACAATCTGACCAAGGCCGAGA
GAGGCGGCCTGAGCGAACTGGATAAGGCCGGCTTCATCAAGAGACAGCTGGTGGAAACCCGGCAGATCAC
AAAGCACGTGGCACAGATCCTGGACTCCCGGATGAACACTAAGTACGACGAGAATGACAAGCTGATCCGG
GAAGTGAAAGTGATCACCCTGAAGTCCAAGCTGGTGTCCGATTTCCGGAAGGATTTCCAGTTTTACAAAG
TGCGCGAGATCAACAACTACCACCACGCCCACGACGCGTACCTGAACGCCGTCGTGGGAACCGCCCTGAT
CAAAAAGTACCCTAAGCTGGGTGGCAAGGTGTACGATGTACGGAAGATGATCGCCAAGAGCGAGCAGGAA
ATCGGCAAGGCTACCGCCAAGTACTTCTTCTACAGCAACATCATGAACTTTTTCAAGACCGAGATTACCC
TGGCCAACGGCGAGATCCGGAAGCGGCCTCTGATCGAGACAAACGGCGAAACCGGGGAGATCGTGTGGGA
TAAGGGCCGGGATTTTGCCACCGTGCGGAAAGTGCTGAGCATGCCCCAAGTGAATATCGTGAAAAAGACC
GAGGTGCAGACAGGCGGCTTCAGCAAAGAGTCTATCCTGCCCAAGAGGAACAGCGATAAGCTGATCGCCA
GAAAGAAGGACTGGGACCCTAAGAAGTACGGCGGCTTCGACAGCCCCACCGTGGCCTATTCTGTGCTGGT
GGTGGCCAAAGTGGAAAAGGGCAAGTCCAAGAAACTGAAGAGTGTGAAAGAGCTGCTGGGGATCACCATC
ATGGAAAGAAGCAGCTTCGAGAAGAATCCCATCGACTTTCTGGAAGCCAAGGGCTACAAAGAAGTGAAAA
AGGACCTGATCATCAAGCTGCCTAAGTACTCCCTGTTCGAGCTGGAAAACGGCCGGAAGAGAATGCTGGC
CTCTGCCGGCGAACTGCAGAAGGGAAACGAACTGGCCCTGCCCTCCAAATATGTGAACTTCCTGTACCTG
GCCAGCCACTATGAGAAGCTGAAGGGCTCCCCCGAGGATAATGAGCAGAAACAGCTGTTTGTGGAACAGC
ACAAGCACTACCTGGACGAGATCATCGAGCAGATCAGCGAGTTCTCCAAGAGAGTGATCCTGGCCGACGC
TAATCTGGACAAAGTGCTGTCCGCCTACAACAAGCACCGGGATAAGCCCATCAGAGAGCAGGCCGAGAAT
ATCATCCACCTGTTTACCCTGACCAATCTGGGAGCCCCTGCCGCCTTCAAGTACTTTGACACCACCATCG
ACCGGAAGAGGTACACCAGCACCAAAGAGGTGCTGGACGCCACCCTGATCCACCAGAGCATCACCGGCCT
GTACGAGACACGGATCGACCTGTCTCAGCTGGGAGGCGACAAAAGGCCGGCGGCCACGAAAAAGGCCGGC
CAGGCAAAAAAGAAAAAGATGGATAAGCATCACCACCACCATCACTAATAACCTAGGCTGCTGCCACCGC
TGAGCAATAACTAGCATAACCCCTTGGGGCCTCTAAACGGGTCTTGAGGGGTTTTTTGCTGAAAGGAGGA
ACTATATCCGGATTGGCGAATGGG
[124 nt withheld, positions 4365-4488]
C
[91 nt withheld, positions 4490-4580]
A
[49 nt withheld, positions 4582-4630]
CCTTTGACGTTGGAGTCCACGTTCTTT
[37 nt withheld, positions 4658-4694]
ACCCTATCTCGGTCTATTCTTTTGATTTATAAGGGATTTTGCCGATTTCGGCCTATTGGTTAAAAAATGA
GCTGATTTAACAAAAATTTAACGCGAATTTTAACAAAATATTAACGTTTACAATTTCTGGCGGCACGATG
GCATGAGATTATCAAAAAGGATCTTCACCTAGATCCTTTTAAATTAAAAATGAAGTTTTAAATCAATCTA
AAGTATATATGAGTAAACTTGGTCTGACAGTTACCAATGCTTAATCAGTGAGGCACCTATCTCAGCGATC
TGTCTATTTCGTTCATCCATAGTTGCCTGACTCCCCGTCGTGTAGATAACTACGATACGGGAGGGCTTAC
CATCTGGCCCCAGTGCTGCAATGATACCGCGAGACCCACGCTCACCGGCTCCAGATTTATCAGCAATAAA
CCAGCCAGCCGGAAGGGCCGAGCGCAGAAGTGGTCCTGCAACTTTATCCGCCTCCATCCAGTCTATTAAT
TGTTGCCGGGAAGCTAGAGTAAGTAGTTCGCCAGTTAATAGTTTGCGCAACGTTGTTGCCATTGCTACAG
GCATCGTGGTGTCACGCTCGTCGTTTGGTATGGCTTCATTCAGCTCCGGTTCCCAACGATCAAGGCGAGT
TACATGATCCCCCATGTTGTGCAAAAAAGCGGTTAGCTCCTTCGGTCCTCCGATCGTTGTCAGAAGTAAG
TTGGCCGCAGTGTTATCACTCATGGTTATGGCAGCACTGCATAATTCTCTTACTGTCATGCCATCCGTAA
GATGCTTTTCTGTGACTGGTGAGTACTCAACCAAGTCATTCTGAGAATAGTGTATGCGGCGACCGAGTTG
CTCTTGCCCGGCGTCAATACGGGATAATACCGCGCCACATAGCAGAACTTTAAAAGTGCTCATCATTGGA
AAACGTTCTTCGGGGCGAAAACTCTCAAGGATCTTACCGCTGTTGAGATCCAGTTCGATGTAACCCACTC
GTGCACCCAACTGATCTTCAGCATCTTTTACTTTCACCAGCGTTTCTGGGTGAGCAAAAACAGGAAGGCA
AAATGCCGCAAAAAAGGGAATAAGGGCGACACGGAAATGTTGAATACTCATACTCTTCCTTTTTCAATCA
TGATTGAAGCATTTATCAGGGTTATTGTCTCATGAGCGGATACATATTTGAATGTATTTAGAAAAATAAA
CAAATAGGTCATGACCAAAATCCCTTAACGTGAGTTTTCGTTCCACTGAGCGTCAGACCCCGTAGAAAAG
ATCAAAGGATCTTCTTGAGATCCTTTTTTTCTGCGCGTAATCTGCTGCTTGCAAACAAAAAAACCACCGC
TACCAGCGGTGGTTTGTTTGCCGGATCAAGAGCTACCAACTCTTTTTCCGAAGGTAACTGGCTTCAGCAG
AGCGCAGATACCAAATACTGTCCTTCTAGTGTAGCCGTAGTTAGGCCACCACTTCAAGAACTCTGTAGCA
CCGCCTACATACCTCGCTCTGCTAATCCTGTTACCAGTGGCTGCTGCCAGTGGCGATAAGTCGTGTCTTA
CCGGGTTGGACTCAAGACGATAGTTACCGGATAAGGCGCAGCGGTCGGGCTGAACGGGGGGTTCGTGCAC
ACAGCCCAGCTTGGAGCGAACGACCTACACCGAACTGAGATACCTACAGCGTGAGCTATGAGAAAGCGCC
ACGCTTCCCGAAGGGAGAAAGGCGGACAGGTATCCGGTAAGCGGCAGGGTCGGAACAGGAGAGCGCACGA
GGGAGCTCCCAGGGGGAAACGCCTGGTATCTTTATAGTCCTGTCGGGTTTCGCCACCTCTGACTTGAGCG
TCGATTTTTGTGATGCTCGTCAGGGGGGCGGAGCCTATGGAAAAACGCCAGCAACGCGGCCTTTTTACGG
TTCCTGGCCTTTTGCTGGCCTTTTGCTCACATGTTCTTTCCTGCGTTATCCCCTGATTCTGTGGATAACC
GTATTACCGCCTTTGAGTGAGCTGATACCGCTCGCCGCAGCCGAACGACCGAGCGCAGCGAGTCAGTGAG
CGAGGAAGCGGAAGAGCGCCTGATGCGGTATTTTCTCCTTACGCATCTGTGCGGTATTTCACACCGCAAT
GGTGCACTCTCAGTACAATCTGCTCTGATGCCGCATAGTTAAGCCAGTATACACTCCGCTATCGCTACGT
GACTGGGTCATGGCTGCGCCCCGACACCCGCCAACACCCGCTGACGCGCCCTGACGGGCTTGTCTGCTCC
CGGCATCCGCTTACAGACAAGCTGTGACCGTCTCCGGGAGCTGCATGTGTCAGAGGTTTTCACCGTCATC
ACCGAAACGCGCGAGGCAGCTGCGGTAAAGCTCATCAGCGTGGTCGTGAAGCGATTCACAGATGTCTGCC
TGTTCATCCGCGTCCAGCTCGTTGAGTTTCTCCAGAAGCGTTAATGTCTGGCTTCTGATAAAGCGGGCCA
TGTTAAGGGCGGTTTTTTCCTGTTTGGTCACTGATGCCTCCGTGTAAGGGGGATTTCTGTTCATGGGGGT
AATGATACCGATGAAACGAGAGAGGATGCTCACGATACGGGTTACTGATGATGAACATGCCCGGTTACTG
GAACGTTGTGAGGGTAAACAACTGGCGGTATGGATGCGGCGGGACCAGAGAAAAATCACTCAGGGTCAAT
GCCAGCGCTTCGTTAATACAGATGTAGGTGTTCCACAGGGTAGCCAGCAGCATCCTGCGATGCAGATCCG
GAACATAATGGTGCAGGGCGCTGACTTCCGCGTTTCCAGACTTTACGAAACACGGAAACCGAAGACCATT
CATGTTGTTGCTCAGGTCGCAGACGTTTTGCAGCAGCAGTCGCTTCACGTTCGCTCGCGTATCGGTGATT
CATTCTGCTAACCAGTAAGGCAACCCCGCCAGCCTAGCCGGGTCCTCAACGACAGGAGCACGATCATGCT
AGTCATGCCCCGCGCCCACCGGAAGGAGCTGACTGGGTTGAAGGCTCTCAAGGGCATCGGTCGAGATCCC
GGTGCCTAATGAGTGAGCTAACTTACATTAATTGCGTTGCGCTCACTGCCCGCTTTCCAGTCGGGAAACC
TGTCGTGCCAGCTGCATTAATGAATCGGCCAACGCGCGGGGAGAGGCGGTTTGCGTATTGGGCGCCAGGG
TGGTTTTTCTTTTCACCAGTGAGACGGGCAACAGCTGATTGCCCTTCACCGCCTGGCCCTGAGAGAGTTG
CAGCAAGCGGTCCACGCTGGTTTGCCCCAGCAGGCGAAAATCCTGTTTGATGGTGGTTAACGGCGGGATA
TAACATGAGCTGTCTTCGGTATCGTCGTATCCCACTACCGAGATGTCCGCACCAACGCGCAGCCCGGACT
CGGTAATGGCGCGCATTGCGCCCAGCGCCATCTGATCGTTGGCAACCAGCATCGCAGTGGGAACGATGCC
CTCATTCAGCATTTGCATGGTTTGTTGAAAACCGGACATGGCACTCCAGTCGCCTTCCCGTTCCGCTATC
GGCTGAATTTGATTGCGAGTGAGATATTTATGCCAGCCAGCCAGACGCAGACGCGCCGAGACAGAACTTA
ATGGGCCCGCTAACAGCGCGATTTGCTGGTGACCCAATGCGACCAGATGCTCCACGCCCAGTCGCGTACC
GTCTTCATGGGAGAAAATAATACTGTTGATGGGTGTCTGGTCAGAGACATCAAGAAATAACGCCGGAACA
TTAGTGCAGGCAGCTTCCACAGCAATGGCATCCTGGTCATCCAGCGGATAGTTAATGATCAGCCCACTGA
CGCGTTGCGCGAGAAGATTGTGCACCGCCGCTTTACAGGCTTCGACGCCGCTTCGTTCTACCATCGACAC
CACCACGCTGGCACCCAGTTGATCGGCGCGAGATTTAATCGCCGCGACAATTTGCGACGGCGCGTGCAGG
GCCAGACTGGAGGTGGCAACGCCAATCAGCAACGACTGTTTGCCCGCCAGTTGTTGTGCCACGCGGTTGG
GAATGTAATTCAGCTCCGCCATCGCCGCTTCCACTTTTTCCCGCGTTTTCGCAGAAACGTGGCTGGCCTG
GTTCACCACGCGGGAAACGGTCTGATAAGAGACACCGGCATACTCTGCGACATCGTATAACGTTACTGGT
TTCACATTCACCACCCTGAATTGACTCTCTTCCGGGCGCTATCATGCCATACCGCGAAAGGTTTTGCGCC
ATTCGATGGTGTCCGGGATCTCGACGCTCTCCCTTATGCGACTCCTGCATTAGGAAGCAGCCCAGTAGTA
GGTTGAGGCCGTTGAGCACCGCCGCCGCAAGGAATGGTGCATGCAAGGAGATGGCGCCCAACAGTCCCCC
GGCCACGGGGCCTGCCACCATACCCACGCCGAAACAAGCGCTCATGAGCCCGAAGTGGCGAGCCCGATCT
TCCCCATCGGTGATGTCGGCGATATAGGCGCCAGCAACCGCACCTGTGGCGCCGGTGATGCCGGCCACGA
TGCGTCCGGCGTAGAGGATCGAGATCGATCTCGATCCCGCGAAAT
